>Addgene plasmid #247166 | pIVT_superDn29-dCas9-P2A-GFP | addgene full sequence | sequence record 492671 | Addgene NGS Result
TTGAGATCCTTTTTTTCTGCGCGTAATCTGCTGCTTGCAAACAAAAAAACCACCGCTACCAGCGGTGGTT
TGTTTGCCGGATCAAGAGCTACCAACTCTTTTTCCGAAGGTAACTGGCTTCAGCAGAGCGCAGATACCAA
ATACTGTTCTTCTAGTGTAGCCGTAGTTAGGCCACCACTTCAAGAACTCTGTAGCACCGCCTACATACCT
CGCTCTGCTAATCCTGTTACCAGTGGCTGCTGCCAGTGGCGATAAGTCGTGTCTTACCGGGTTGGACTCA
AGACGATAGTTACCGGATAAGGCGCAGCGGTCGGGCTGAACGGGGGGTTCGTGCACACAGCCCAGCTTGG
AGCGAACGACCTACACCGAACTGAGATACCTACAGCGTGAGCTATGAGAAAGCGCCACGCTTCCCGAAGG
GAGAAAGGCGGACAGGTATCCGGTAAGCGGCAGGGTCGGAACAGGAGAGCGCACGAGGGAGCTTCCAGGG
GGAAACGCCTGGTATCTTTATAGTCCTGTCGGGTTTCGCCACCTCTGACTTGAGCGTCGATTTTTGTGAT
GCTCGTCAGGGGGGCGGAGCCTATGGAAAAACGCCAGCAACGCGGCCTTTTTACGGTTCCTGGCCTTTTG
CTGGCCTTTTGCTCACATGTTCTTTCCTGCGTTATCCCCTGATTCTGTGGATAACCGTATTACCGCCTTT
GAGTGAGCTGATACCGCTCGCCGCAGCCGAACGACCGAGCGCAGCGAGTCAGTGAGCGAGGAAGCGGAAG
AGCGCCCAATACGCAAACCGCCTCTCCCCGCGCGTTGGCCGATTCATTAATGCAGCTGGCACGACAGGTT
TCCCGACTGGAAAGCGGGCAGTGAGCGCAACGCAATTAATGTGAGTTAGCTCACTCATTAGGCACCCTAG
GCTTTACACTTTATGCTTCCGGCTCGTATGTTGTGTGGAATTGTGAGCGGATAACAATTTCACACAGGAA
ACAGCTATGACCATGATTACGCCAAGCTCTAGCTAGAGGTCGACGGTATCGAGCCCCAGCTGGTTCTTTC
CGCCTCAGAAGGAAGACGAATTCGAAGACTTTTTTTTTTTTTTTTTTTTTTTTTTTTTTTTTTTTTTTTT
TTTTTTTTTTTTTTTTTTTTTTTTTTTTTTTTTTTTTTTTWWWTTTTTTTTTTTTTTTTTTTTTTTTTTT
TTTTTTTTTTTTTTTTTTTTTTTTTTTTTTTTTTCTTCCTACTCAGGCTTTATTCAAAGACCAAGAGGTA
CAGGTGCAAGGGAGAGAAGAAGGGCATGGCCAGAAGGCAAGCCCCGCAGAAGGCAGCTTACTTGTACAGC
TCGTCCATGCCGAGAGTGATCCCGGCGGCGGTCACGAACTCCAGCAGGACCATGTGATCGCGCTTCTCGT
TGGGGTCTTTGCTCAGGGCGGACTGGGTGCTCAGGTAGTGGTTGTCGGGCAGCAGCACGGGGCCGTCGCC
GATGGGGGTGTTCTGCTGGTAGTGGTCGGCGAGCTGCACGCTGCCGTCCTCGATGTTGTGGCGGATCTTG
AAGTTCACCTTGATGCCGTTCTTCTGCTTGTCGGCCATGATATAGACGTTGTGGCTGTTGTAGTTGTACT
CCAGCTTGTGCCCCAGGATGTTGCCGTCCTCCTTGAAGTCGATGCCCTTCAGCTCGATGCGGTTCACCAG
GGTGTCGCCCTCGAACTTCACCTCGGCGCGGGTCTTGTAGTTGCCGTCGTCCTTGAAGAAGATGGTGCGC
TCCTGGACGTAGCCTTCGGGCATGGCGGACTTGAAGAAGTCGTGCTGCTTCATGTGGTCGGGGTAGCGGC
TGAAGCACTGCACGCCGTAGGTCAGGGTGGTCACGAGGGTGGGCCAGGGCACGGGCAGCTTGCCGGTGGT
GCAGATGAACTTCAGGGTCAGCTTGCCGTAGGTGGCATCGCCCTCGCCCTCGCCGGACACGCTGAACTTG
TGGCCGTTTACGTCGCCGTCCAGCTCGACCAGGATGGGCACCACCCCGGTGAACAGCTCCTCGCCCTTGC
TCACTGGGCCAGGATTCTCCTCGACGTCACCGCATGTTAGCAGACTTCCTCTGCCCTCTCCACTGCCGCT
AGCCACCTTCCTCTTTTTCTTAGGTCCGTCGCCTCCCAGCTGAGACAGGTCGATCCGTGTCTCGTACAGG
CCGGTGATGCTCTGGTGGATCAGGGTGGCGTCCAGCACCTCTTTGGTGCTGGTGTACCTCTTCCGGTCGA
TGGTGGTGTCAAAGTACTTGAAGGCGGCAGGGGCTCCCAGATTGGTCAGGGTAAACAGGTGGATGATATT
CTCGGCCTGCTCTCTGATGGGCTTATCCCGGTGCTTGTTGTAGGCGGACAGCACTTTGTCCAGATTAGCG
TCGGCCAGGATCACTCTCTTGGAGAACTCGCTGATCTGCTCGATGATCTCGTCCAGGTAGTGCTTGTGCT
GTTCCACAAACAGCTGTTTCTGCTCATTATCCTCGGGGGAGCCCTTCAGCTTCTCATAGTGGCTGGCCAG
GTACAGGAAGTTCACATATTTGGAGGGCAGGGCCAGTTCGTTTCCCTTCTGCAGTTCGCCGGCAGAGGCC
AGCATTCTCTTCCGGCCGTTTTCCAGCTCGAACAGGGAGTACTTAGGCAGCTTGATGATCAGGTCCTTTT
TCACTTCTTTGTAGCCCTTGGCTTCCAGAAAGTCGATGGGATTCTTCTCGAAGCTGCTTCTTTCCATGAT
GGTGATCCCCAGCAGCTCTTTCACACTCTTCAGTTTCTTGGACTTGCCCTTTTCCACTTTGGCCACCACC
AGCACAGAATAGGCCACGGTGGGGCTGTCGAAGCCGCCGTACTTCTTAGGGTCCCAGTCCTTCTTTCTGG
CGATCAGCTTATCGCTGTTCCTCTTGGGCAGGATAGACTCTTTGCTGAAGCCGCCTGTCTGCACCTCGGT
CTTTTTCACGATATTCACTTGGGGCATGCTCAGCACTTTCCGCACGGTGGCAAAATCCCGGCCCTTATCC
CACACGATCTCCCCGGTTTCGCCGTTTGTCTCGATCAGAGGCCGCTTCCGGATCTCGCCGTTGGCCAGGG
TAATCTCGGTCTTGAAAAAGTTCATGATGTTGCTGTAGAAGAAGTACTTGGCGGTAGCCTTGCCGATTTC
CTGCTCGCTCTTGGCGATCATCTTCCGCACGTCGTACACCTTGTAGTCGCCGTACACGAACTCGCTTTCC
AGCTTAGGGTACTTTTTGATCAGGGCGGTTCCCACGACGGCGTTCAGGTAGGCGTCGTGGGCGTGGTGGT
AGTTGTTGATCTCGCGCACTTTGTAAAACTGGAAATCCTTCCGGAAATCGGACACCAGCTTGGACTTCAG
GGTGATCACTTTCACTTCCCGGATCAGCTTGTCATTCTCGTCGTACTTAGTGTTCATCCGGGAGTCCAGG
ATCTGTGCCACGTGCTTTGTGATCTGCCGGGTTTCCACCAGCTGTCTCTTGATGAAGCCGGCCTTATCCA
GTTCGCTCAGGCCGCCTCTCTCGGCCTTGGTCAGATTGTCGAACTTTCTCTGGGTAATCAGCTTGGCGTT
CAGCAGCTGCCGCCAGTAGTTCTTCATCTTCTTCACGACCTCTTCGGAGGGCACGTTGTCGCTCTTGCCC
CGGTTCTTGTCGCTTCTGGTCAGCACCTTGTTGTCGATGGAGTCGTCCTTCAGAAAGCTCTGAGGCACGA
TAGCGTCCACATCGTAGTCGGACAGCCGGTTGATGTCCAGTTCCTGGTCCACGTACATATCCCGCCCATT
CTGCAGGTAGTACAGGTACAGCTTCTCGTTCTGCAGCTGGGTGTTTTCCACGGGGTGTTCTTTCAGGATC
TGGCTGCCCAGCTCTTTGATGCCCTCTTCGATCCGCTTCATTCTCTCGCGGCTGTTCTTCTGTCCCTTCT
GGGTGGTCTGGTTCTCTCTGGCCATTTCGATCACGATGTTCTCGGGCTTGTGCCGGCCCATCACTTTCAC
GAGCTCGTCCACCACCTTCACTGTCTGCAGGATGCCCTTCTTAATGGCGGGGCTGCCGGCCAGATTGGCA
ATGTGCTCGTGCAGGCTATCGCCCTGGCCGGACACCTGGGCTTTCTGGATGTCCTCTTTAAAGGTCAGGC
TGTCGTCGTGGATCAGCTGCATGAAGTTTCTGTTGGCGAAGCCGTCGGACTTCAGGAAATCCAGGATTGT
CTTGCCGGACTGCTTGTCCCGGATGCCGTTGATCAGCTTCCGGCTCAGCCTGCCCCAGCCGGTGTATCTC
CGCCGCTTCAGCTGCTTCATCACTTTGTCGTCGAACAGGTGGGCATAGGTTTTCAGCCGTTCCTCGATCA
TCTCTCTGTCCTCAAACAGTGTCAGGGTCAGCACGATATCTTCCAGAATGTCCTCGTTTTCCTCATTGTC
CAGGAAGTCCTTGTCCTTGATAATTTTCAGCAGATCGTGGTATGTGCCCAGGGAGGCGTTGAACCGATCT
TCCACGCCGGAGATTTCCACGGAGTCGAAGCACTCGATTTTCTTGAAGTAGTCCTCTTTCAGCTGCTTCA
CGGTCACTTTCCGGTTGGTCTTGAACAGCAGGTCCACGATGGCCTTTTTCTGCTCGCCGCTCAGGAAGGC
GGGCTTTCTCATTCCCTCGGTCACGTATTTCACTTTGGTCAGCTCGTTATACACGGTGAAGTACTCGTAC
AGCAGGCTGTGCTTGGGCAGCACCTTCTCGTTGGGCAGGTTCTTATCGAAGTTGGTCATCCGCTCGATGA
AGCTCTGGGCGGAAGCGCCCTTGTCCACCACTTCCTCGAAGTTCCAGGGGGTGATGGTTTCCTCGCTCTT
TCTGGTCATCCAGGCGAATCTGCTGTTTCCCCTGGCCAGAGGGCCCACGTAGTAGGGGATGCGGAAGGTC
AGGATCTTCTCGATCTTTTCCCGGTTGTCCTTCAGGAATGGGTAAAAATCTTCCTGCCGCCGCAGAATGG
CGTGCAGCTCTCCCAGGTGGATCTGGTGGGGGATGCTGCCGTTGTCGAAGGTCCGCTGCTTCCGCAGCAG
GTCCTCTCTGTTCAGCTTCACGAGCAGTTCCTCGGTGCCGTCCATCTTTTCCAGGATGGGCTTGATGAAC
TTGTAGAACTCTTCCTGGCTGGCTCCGCCGTCAATGTAGCCGGCGTAGCCGTTCTTGCTCTGGTCGAAGA
AAATCTCTTTGTACTTCTCAGGCAGCTGCTGCCGCACGAGAGCTTTCAGCAGGGTCAGGTCCTGGTGGTG
CTCGTCGTATCTCTTGATCATAGAGGCGCTCAGGGGGGCCTTGGTGATCTCGGTGTTCACTCTCAGGATG
TCGCTCAGCAGGATGGCGTCGGACAGGTTCTTGGCGGCCAGAAACAGGTCGGCGTACTGGTCGCCGATCT
GGGCCAGCAGGTTGTCCAGGTCGTCGTCGTAGGTGTCCTTGCTCAGCTGCAGTTTGGCATCCTCGGCCAG
GTCGAAGTTGCTCTTGAAGTTGGGGGTCAGGCCCAGGCTCAGGGCAATCAGGTTGCCGAACAGGCCATTC
TTCTTCTCGCCGGGCAGCTGGGCGATCAGATTTTCCAGCCGTCTGCTCTTGCTCAGTCTGGCAGACAGGA
TGGCCTTGGCGTCCACGCCGCTGGCGTTGATGGGGTTTTCCTCGAACAGCTGGTTGTAGGTCTGCACCAG
CTGGATGAACAGCTTGTCCACGTCGCTGTTGTCGGGGTTCAGGTCGCCCTCGATCAGGAAGTGGCCCCGG
AACTTGATCATGTGGGCCAGGGCCAGATAGATCAGCCGCAGGTCGGCCTTGTCGGTGCTGTCCACCAGTT
TCTTTCTCAGGTGGTAGATGGTGGGGTACTTCTCGTGGTAGGCCACCTCGTCCACGATGTTGCCGAAGAT
GGGGTGCCGCTCGTGCTTCTTATCCTCTTCCACCAGGAAGGACTCTTCCAGTCTGTGGAAGAAGCTGTCG
TCCACCTTGGCCATCTCGTTGCTGAAGATCTCTTGCAGATAGCAGATCCGGTTCTTCCGTCTGGTGTATC
TTCTTCTGGCGGTTCTCTTCAGCCGGGTGGCCTCGGCTGTTTCGCCGCTGTCGAACAGCAGGGCTCCGAT
CAGGTTCTTCTTGATGCTGTGCCGGTCGGTGTTGCCCAGCACCTTGAATTTCTTGCTGGGCACCTTGTAC
TCGTCGGTGATCACGGCCCAGCCCACAGAGTTGGTGCCGATGGCCAGGCCGATGCTGTACTTCTTGTCGC
TGGCCTCCACCTTTCTCTTCTTCTTGGGGCTGCTGCTGCCGCCGCTGCTGCCGCCACTTGATTCCGGTGT
CGCTGATTCAGATGTACCCGGAGTCTCACTCCCACTGCTTTCTGGCGTGGCGCTTTCACTGGTACCGGGT
GTCTCGCTACCAGACACCTTCCTCTTTTTCTTAGGTCCGCTGTTGATCTGAGGCAGCTTAGGATAAAGCA
CCAAGGTGAAGTCATCGTCTCTCTGGTGCTTTTCTTTTCTGTAAACAGCGTAGTCCAGCACGCTCTTCAG
CAGGTTGTTCTTCTTGGCAGGGTCCTGGGTCTTGTAGTACAGTTCAAGCACGTTCTCGACTGTGGGGATG
ATATCCTTCTTCACTTTGTTCCGCTGCACCTCCTCGGCCAGAGCCTTCTCGGCGTCGTGGATGGCCTTCT
TGGTATCATCGATGCGTTCAGCCAGGATGTTGCTTCTTTCCAGGAATGTATCGATGCTGTACACGCCCTT
CTCCAGCAGATTGTGCAGGTTGTCCTTCTGCTTGCACAGGTCATTCAGTTCCTTCTCCAGCCGGTGGAGG
GCTTTCTGTCTGGGGTCCACGCTGTCGTCGTTCACCTTGGGTCTCTGATGTTTGAACCAATCGGCCTTGT
ACTGTGCCAGCAGCTGGTGCAGGCCTTGGATAATTTTGCTTTCCACGTACTCGAATCTGCTAGACTTGTT
GGTACAGTATCTCTGGTAGCAGATCAGGTGGGGGTGGCGCTTGTGGGTGTAAGGTCTATACACCATGCTG
CTACCACAAATCCCGCACTTGACCAGTCCGGCCAGGGGGTTAGTGATGCCGTTCTGCTTCTGATAGGGCA
CGTGGTACTTCCGCTCCAGGATCTCTTGGGCCTTCAGGTAGGTTTCCATGGACACCAGAGGTTCGTGCTT
GCCCTCCACGTCGATCCATTGTTCCTTGGGCCGCATCCGGACATCCTTTTTTTTGCCTGGTGTGATAGAT
TTTTTTTCCTCCCGCTTCCGCCACTGGATTCTGCCGGCGTACACGGCATTCTTCAACTTAGACAACACGG
TGGAGACCTTCCAGGGGATGCCTGTAGGGCTCTTGCAGAACTTGTTCAGCTCGTTGGCGATCTTGCTGGC
GCCCATCCGCACGTTAGGATCGTCGTGGGTGTACCAGTCAAAGATCATCTTCACGATAGGGGCCTGCTCA
GGGTGAGGAATCAGGTACCGCTCCTTGTTGTTTTTCTCGATGATGTAGCCGTAAGGTGGTCTTGGAGCGA
TGTAATTTCCCTCCTCAACTGTGGCCACTCTGCCCCGCTGCAGTCTTCTGGTGATAAACTTGAATTCCCG
CCTGGCCATGAAGGCGCCAAACTCGGCGTATTCCTCGTCGAACTCGTTGTTCAGGTCGTATGTTTTCAGA
GGGGTGATGATCTTGGTGTTGCTATTCTTGAAGGCCTCCAGGATAATGCCCTGCTCCTTGGTATTGCCTC
TGCCCAGTCTGTCGATGTCCATGCACAGCACAGCGTCGTACAGTCCCTCTTCCACCCCCTTCAGTGTCTC
CAGCATCTCAGGTCTGTGGATCAGAGACTCGCCGCTGATGCCCACTTCCTCTCTGATCTTCACGATGTTC
AGATTTCTTTCTTTGGCCAGCTTCAGCAGGATGTTTCTATGTTTAGCCAGGGTTTCGCCCTCGCCCCTGG
CCTCAGCTTCCAGATCGGCTCTGGACTTTCTAAGGTGTATGAGCACCCGTTCCATTCTTATATTTCTTCT
TACTCTTCTTTTCTCTCTTATTTCCTTATAGTGTGTCGTATTAGCGGCCGCGGATCTCTAGCGGATCTGA
CGGTTCACTAAACCAACGCGTATATCTGGCCCGTACATCGCGAAGCAGCGCAAAACGCCTAACCCTAAGC
AGATTCTTCATGCAATTGTCGGTCAAGCCTTGCCTTGTTGTAGCTTAAATTTTGCTCGCGCACTACTCAG
CGACCTCCAACACACAAGCAGGGAGCAGATACTGGCTTAACTATGCGGCATCAGAGCAGATTGTACTGAG
AGTCGACCCTAGGGGATCGGGAGATCGATCTCCCGATCCGTCGACGTCAGGTGGCACTTTTCGGGGAAAT
GTGCGCGGAACCCCTATTTGTTTATTTTTCTAAATACATTCAAATATGTATCCGCTCATGAGACAATAAC
CCTGATAAATGCTTCAATAATATTGAAAAAGGAAGAGTATGAGTATTCAACATTTCCGTGTCGCCCTTAT
TCCCTTTTTTGCGGCATTTTGCCTTCCTGTTTTTGCTCACCCAGAAACGCTGGTGAAAGTAAAAGATGCT
GAAGATCAGTTGGGTGCACGAGTGGGTTACATCGAACTGGATCTCAACAGCGGTAAGATCCTTGAGAGTT
TTCGCCCCGAAGAACGTTTTCCAATGATGAGCACTTTTAAAGTTCTGCTATGTGGCGCGGTATTATCCCG
TATTGACGCCGGGCAAGAGCAACTCGGTCGCCGCATACACTATTCTCAGAATGACTTGGTTGAGTACTCA
CCAGTCACAGAAAAGCATCTTACGGATGGCATGACAGTAAGAGAATTATGCAGTGCTGCCATAACCATGA
GTGATAACACTGCGGCCAACTTACTTCTGACAACGATCGGAGGACCGAAGGAGCTAACCGCTTTTTTGCA
CAACATGGGGGATCATGTAACTCGCCTTGATCGTTGGGAACCGGAGCTGAATGAAGCCATACCAAACGAC
GAGCGTGACACCACGATGCCTGTAGCAATGGCAACAACGTTGCGCAAACTATTAACTGGCGAACTACTTA
CTCTAGCTTCCCGGCAACAATTAATAGACTGGATGGAGGCGGATAAAGTTGCAGGACCACTTCTGCGCTC
GGCCCTTCCGGCTGGCTGGTTTATTGCTGATAAATCTGGAGCCGGTGAGCGTGGGTCTCGCGGTATCATT
GCAGCACTGGGGCCAGATGGTAAGCCCTCCCGTATCGTAGTTATCTACACGACGGGGAGTCAGGCAACTA
TGGATGAACGAAATAGACAGATCGCTGAGATAGGTGCCTCACTGATTAAGCATTGGTAACTGTCAGACCA
AGTTTACTCATATATACTTTAGATTGATTTAAAACTTCATTTTTAATTTAAAAGGATCTAGGTGAAGATC
CTTTTTGATAATCTCATGACCAAAATCCCTTAACGTGAGTTTTCGTTCCACTGAGCGTCAGACCCCGTAG
AAAAGATCAAAGGATCTTC
Features (pLannotate 1.2.2; 13 found; start..end, strand, type, name):
      1..589     +  rep_origin     ori: high-copy-number ColE1/pMB1/pBR322/pUC origin of replication
    772..864     +  CDS            lacI (fragment): lac repressor; lacI; The lac repressor binds to the lac operator to inhibit transcription in E. coli. This inhibition can be relieved by adding lactose or isopropyl-β-D-thiogalactopyranoside (IPTG).
    877..898     +  protein_bind   CAP binding site: CAP binding activates transcription in the presence of cAMP. E. coli catabolite activator protein
    913..943     +  promoter       lac promoter: promoter for the E. coli lac operon
    951..967     +  protein_bind   lac operator: The lac repressor binds to the lac operator to inhibit transcription in E. coli. This inhibition can be relieved by adding lactose or isopropyl-β-D-thiogalactopyranoside (IPTG). lac repressor encoded by lacI
   1016..1032    -  misc_feature   MCS (fragment): pBluescript multiple cloning site
   1037..1058    -  promoter       SV40 promoter (fragment): SV40 enhancer and early promoter
   1318..2034    -  CDS            EGFP: the original enhanced GFP (Yang et al., 1996) mammalian codon-optimized
   2128..6228    -  CDS            Cas9: Cas9 (Csn1) endonuclease from the Streptococcus pyogenes Type II CRISPR/Cas system generates RNA-guided double strand breaks in DNA
   8044..8063    -  promoter       tight TRE promoter (fragment): Tet-responsive promoter PTight, consisting of seven tet operator sequences followed by the minimal CMV promoter
   8219..8263    +  misc_feature   bom (fragment): basis of mobility region from pBR322
   8334..8438    +  promoter       AmpR promoter: bla
   8439..9299    +  CDS            AmpR: β-lactamase; bla; confers resistance to ampicillin, carbenicillin, and related antibiotics
