[The description below was written by a language model from this plasmid's Addgene catalogue record and pLannotate feature annotations shown in this document.]
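Description:
pIVT_superDn29-dCas9-P2A-GFP is a bacterial plasmid of about 9.5 kb that serves as a template for in vitro transcription of mRNA, built on the pJY364 backbone. It is maintained in E. coli through a high-copy ColE1/pUC-type origin and selected with ampicillin via the β-lactamase (AmpR) gene and its native promoter. Remnants of a lac promoter/operator region, a CAP binding site and short lacI, bom and multiple cloning site fragments are ordinary cloning-vector carryover with no stated role in the payload.

The insert is a synthetic, human codon-optimized open reading frame encoding superDn29, an engineered variant of the Dn29 recombinase, fused to dCas9 and followed by P2A-GFP, with an SV40 nuclear localization signal recorded at the C terminus of the insert. The record lists eleven substitutions (M6I, E70G, A224P, G227V, I233K, K248R, I303K, Q332K, N341Q, L388P, Y404C), which by their numbering and the construct name presumably define the "super" recombinase variant, although this is not stated explicitly. Transcription is driven by a mutated T7 promoter. The P2A peptide causes ribosomal skipping, so EGFP is released as a separate protein that reports on expression of the fusion.

The automated annotation detects the S. pyogenes Cas9 and EGFP coding sequences on the reverse strand. It does not label the recombinase, P2A, NLS or T7 promoter, which probably fall in the unannotated stretch upstream of Cas9. The very short SV40 and TRE promoter "fragments" are likely incidental matches. The associated work concerns site-specific DNA insertion into the human genome using engineered recombinases, and this plasmid supplies mRNA for delivering the dCas9-tethered recombinase to cells.
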