Addgene plasmid #247166: pIVT_superDn29-dCas9-P2A-GFP
Purpose: In vitro transcription of human codon optimized fusion of superDn29-dCas9-P2A-GFP
Depositing lab: Patrick Hsu. Depositing organization: Arc Institute. Publication: Site-specific DNA insertion into the human genome with engineered recombinases. Fanton A, Bartie LJ, Martins JQ, Tran VQ, Goudy L, Kernick C, Durrant MG, Wei J, Armour-Garb Z, Pawluk A, Konermann S, Marson A, Gilbert LA, Roth TL, Hsu PD. Nat Biotechnol. 2025 Nov 6. doi: 10.1038/s41587-025-02895-3. PubMed 41199024.
Backbone
  Vector backbone: pJY364
  Vector type: In Vitro Transcription
Growth in bacteria
  Bacterial resistance: Ampicillin, 100 μg/mL
  Growth temperature: 37°C
  Growth strain: DH5alpha
  Copy number: High Copy
Gene/Insert
  Gene/Insert name: superDn29-dCas9-P2A-GFP
  Species: Synthetic
  Mutation: M6I/E70G/A224P/G227V/I233K/K248R/I303K/Q332K/N341Q/L388P/Y404C
  Promoter: mutated T7
  Tag / fusion protein: SV40 NLS (C terminal on insert)
  Cloning method: Gibson Cloning
Terms and licenses: Academic/Nonprofit Terms; Industry Terms: Not Available to Industry
Depositor comments: Please visit https://doi.org/10.1101/2024.11.01.621560 for bioRxiv preprint. The depositor confirms that discrepancies between the depositor's sequence and Addgene's sequences have no functional consequences.
How to cite: pIVT_superDn29-dCas9-P2A-GFP was a gift from Patrick Hsu (Addgene plasmid # 247166 ; http://n2t.net/addgene:247166 ; RRID:Addgene_247166)
